Addgene plasmid #29446: pcDNA5FRT/Flag-hINO80 ΔN ΔHSA (520-1556)
Depositing lab: Joan Conaway & Ronald Conaway. Publication: Subunit organization of the human INO80 chromatin remodeling complex: an evolutionarily conserved core complex catalyzes ATP-dependent nucleosome remodeling. Chen L, Cai Y, Jin J, Florens L, Swanson SK, Washburn MP, Conaway JW, Conaway RC. J Biol Chem. 2011 Apr 1;286(13):11283-9. doi: 10.1074/jbc.M111.222505. Epub 2011 Feb 8. PubMed 21303910.
Backbone
  Vector backbone: pcDNA5-FRT
  Backbone manufacturer: Invitrogen
  Backbone size w/o insert (bp): 5070
  Vector type: Mammalian Expression
Growth in bacteria
  Bacterial resistance: Ampicillin, 100 μg/mL
  Growth temperature: 37°C
  Growth strain: DH5alpha
  Copy number: High Copy
Gene/Insert
  Gene/Insert name: INO80 (alt name: pcDNA5FRT/Flag-hINO80CL)
  Species: H. sapiens (human)
  Insert size (bp): 3112
  Mutation: INO80 520-1556 (a.a.)
  GenBank ID: NP_060023
  Entrez Gene: INO80 (a.k.a. INO80A, INOC1)
  Tag / fusion protein: Flag (N terminal on insert)
  Cloning method: Restriction Enzyme
  Sequencing primers: 5′ T7
Terms and licenses: Academic/Nonprofit Terms; Industry Terms: Not Available to Industry
How to cite: pcDNA5FRT/Flag-hINO80 ΔN ΔHSA (520-1556) was a gift from Joan Conaway & Ronald Conaway (Addgene plasmid # 29446 ; http://n2t.net/addgene:29446 ; RRID:Addgene_29446)
