[The description below was written by a language model from this plasmid's Addgene catalogue record.]
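Description:
pcDNA5FRT/Flag-hINO80 ΔN ΔHSA (520-1556) is a mammalian expression plasmid built on the commercial pcDNA5-FRT backbone (about 5.1 kb without insert). It is propagated in E. coli as a high-copy plasmid under ampicillin selection. The record contains no feature table, so individual backbone elements are not listed. In general, pcDNA5/FRT vectors drive the insert from a CMV promoter. They also carry an FRT site next to a promoterless hygromycin resistance gene, so that Flp recombinase can integrate the plasmid into a single genomic FRT site in Flp-In host cell lines, which yields isogenic stable lines. The use of a T7 primer for 5′ sequencing fits with the T7 promoter/priming site that lies upstream of the cloning region in this vector family.

The insert, about 3.1 kb, encodes a truncated form of human INO80, the catalytic ATPase subunit of the INO80 chromatin remodeling complex. It covers amino acids 520-1556 and carries an N-terminal Flag epitope tag. As the name indicates, this fragment lacks both the N-terminal region and the HSA domain of the protein, and its endpoint at residue 1556 suggests the remainder of the protein through the C-terminal end is kept. The insert was introduced by restriction enzyme cloning.

The associated publication concerns the subunit organization of the human INO80 complex and the identification of a conserved core that catalyzes ATP-dependent nucleosome remodeling. This suggests the construct is one of a set of deletion mutants. Such mutants would be expressed in human cells and purified by Flag affinity to determine which subunits assemble on particular INO80 regions and how loss of those regions affects remodeling activity.
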