>Addgene plasmid #29446 | pcDNA5FRT/Flag-hINO80 ΔN ΔHSA (520-1556) | addgene partial sequence | sequence record 34898 | 29446 with BGH-rev
CGATCGAGCGGCCGCCACTGTGCTGGATATCTGCAGAATTCCACCACACTGGACTAGTGGATCCTTACCG
TCCTCCAGAGGGGTTGGTGCCTTTGCCCTGTTTCCGGACCAGAGAGTCTGGGGCTAGGCTGCTGGTCATG
TGGAGGTTCTTGGGATTCCCAGGAACATTATTTCCCTTGCTCAAAGGGGAACTCAAAGGAGAAGAGGCGC
TTGAAGGTCCAAAGTCAGCAAGGCCAGCAGGCCGAACAAGGGATGTCTGCAGAGGACTGCTGGCGGAGAT
TCCTTTAGACACGTTGTACCCGTATGCGGCATAGGCAGCTGCAGAGGCCGCTGCAGCCCCGGCTTTGGCT
CCTGCCATTGCAGCAGCACTGCCTGCCGTGGACTTTCGGCTCCGGCCCTTCCCTGCTCCTTTGGCTGTGC
TTCCTGAACCTTTGGGGCGGCCTCGGCTTCGGGCTGAGTGACCACGTCCTGCAGCTGGCATTTCCTGAAT
GGAAATTCCATTCACGGTATCTGAGACGGAGCCTGTTATGGATGCGGGAGAGTTGGTAGCTCGAGACTGA
GGGGCTGAGGAGGCTGGGTCATCCACAATGACCAGCATGTCACTGCTGCTCTCGTCCAGGGGAATGGAGC
CAGTGTGCAGCTCACTGCTGATGGAGATCTCACTGAAAGGGCTTGGCATGGCTGAGTCCACGCTAATGAA
GGAGTCATCTCCGTCAGCAGAGAGGTTGGAGTTATCAGCCGAGGGAACAAATGGGATCACCAGGTTCACA
CCCTCTTTTCTCCTTTTCCCATCCAATTCATCTTCTTTTTTCTTCTTCTCTGCATACTTTTCCCGCTTCC
GCTTGCGCTCTTTCACTCGGTTGGTTTCCTCCTGTTGCCGTTTCTCTTCCTGCCGCAGCCTCAGTTTCTT
