>Addgene plasmid #29446 | pcDNA5FRT/Flag-hINO80 ΔN ΔHSA (520-1556) | addgene partial sequence | sequence record 34899 | 29446 with CMV-F
GCAGAGCTCTCTGGCTAACTAGAGAACCCACTGCTTACTGGCTTATCGAAATTAATACGACTCACTATAG
GGAGACCCAAGCTGGCTAGCATGCCAGACTACAAGGACGATGATGACAAGCTCGACATGGGTTATCAACT
GAAAGGCATGAATTGGTTGGCCAATCTATATGAACAGGGTATTAATGGCATTCTTGCTGATGAAATGGGC
CTTGGTAAAACAGTACAGAGCATTGCCCTTCTGGCCCATCTGGCTGAGAGAGAGAACATTTGGGGACCTT
TCTTAATAATTTCACCTGCGTCTACACTTAACAATTGGCACCAGGAGTTTACTAGATTTGTTCCTAAATT
TAAGGTGCTACCATATTGGGGAAATCCTCATGATAGAAAAGTCATCAGAAGGTTCTGGAGTCAGAAGACC
CTCTACACTCAGGATGCCCCCTTCCATGTGGTTATTACCAGCTATCAGCTGGTGGTGCAGGATGTAAAGT
ATTTCCAGCGGGTCAAGTGGCAATACATGGTACTGGATGAGGCTCAGGCGCTCAAGAGTAGTTCCAGTGT
TCGTTGGAAGATCCTCTTACAGTTCCAGTGTCGGAATCGGCTTTTGCTAACCGGGACCCCAATTCAGAAC
ACCATGGCAGAGCTTTGGGCTCTGCTGCATTTCATTATGCCAACATTATTTGATTCACATGAGGAATTTA
ATGAATGGTTTTCCAAGGACATTGAGAGCCATGCCGAAAACAAATCTGCTATTGATGAGAATCAACTTTC
TCGCTTACACATGATTTTGAAGCCATTTATGCTGAGGAGAATCAAGAAAGATGTGGAAAATGAATTATCT
GACAAGATTGAGATTCTAATGTATTGCCAACTGACCAGCCGACAGAAGCTGCTATATCAGGCACTAAAGA
ACAAA
